>Addgene plasmid #143342 | TFORF2126 | addgene full sequence | sequence record 400281 | Addgene NGS Result
TTAATGTAGTCTTATGCAATACTCTTGTAGTCTTGCAACATGGTAACGATGAGTTAGCAACATGCCTTAC
AAGGAGAGAAAAAGCACCGTGCATGCCGATTGGTGGAAGTAAGGTGGTACGATCGTGCCTTATTAGGAAG
GCAACAGACGGGTCTGACATGGATTGGACGAACCACTGAATTGCCGCATTGCAGAGATATTGTATTTAAG
TGCCTAGCTCGATACATAAACGGGTCTCTCTGGTTAGACCAGATCTGAGCCTGGGAGCTCTCTGGCTAAC
TAGGGAACCCACTGCTTAAGCCTCAATAAAGCTTGCCTTGAGTGCTTCAAGTAGTGTGTGCCCGTCTGTT
GTGTGACTCTGGTAACTAGAGATCCCTCAGACCCTTTTAGTCAGTGTGGAAAATCTCTAGCAGTGGCGCC
CGAACAGGGACTTGAAAGCGAAAGGGAAACCAGAGGAGCTCTCTCGACGCAGGACTCGGCTTGCTGAAGC
GCGCACGGCAAGAGGCGAGGGGCGGCGACTGGTGAGTACGCCAAAAATTTTGACTAGCGGAGGCTAGAAG
GAGAGAGATGGGTGCGAGAGCGTCAGTATTAAGCGGGGGAGAATTAGATCGCGATGGGAAAAAATTCGGT
TAAGGCCAGGGGGAAAGAAAAAATATAAATTAAAACATATAGTATGGGCAAGCAGGGAGCTAGAACGATT
CGCAGTTAATCCTGGCCTGTTAGAAACATCAGAAGGCTGTAGACAAATACTGGGACAGCTACAACCATCC
CTTCAGACAGGATCAGAAGAACTTAGATCATTATATAATACAGTAGCAACCCTCTATTGTGTGCATCAAA
GGATAGAGATAAAAGACACCAAGGAAGCTTTAGACAAGATAGAGGAAGAGCAAAACAAAAGTAAGACCAC
CGCACAGCAAGCGGCCGCTGATCTTCAGACCTGGAGGAGGAGATATGAGGGACAATTGGAGAAGTGAATT
ATATAAATATAAAGTAGTAAAAATTGAACCATTAGGAGTAGCACCCACCAAGGCAAAGAGAAGAGTGGTG
CAGAGAGAAAAAAGAGCAGTGGGAATAGGAGCTTTGTTCCTTGGGTTCTTGGGAGCAGCAGGAAGCACTA
TGGGCGCAGCGTCAATGACGCTGACGGTACAGGCCAGACAATTATTGTCTGGTATAGTGCAGCAGCAGAA
CAATTTGCTGAGGGCTATTGAGGCGCAACAGCATCTGTTGCAACTCACAGTCTGGGGCATCAAGCAGCTC
CAGGCAAGAATCCTGGCTGTGGAAAGATACCTAAAGGATCAACAGCTCCTGGGGATTTGGGGTTGCTCTG
GAAAACTCATTTGCACCACTGCTGTGCCTTGGAATGCTAGTTGGAGTAATAAATCTCTGGAACAGATTTG
GAATCACACGACCTGGATGGAGTGGGACAGAGAAATTAACAATTACACAAGCTTAATACACTCCTTAATT
GAAGAATCGCAAAACCAGCAAGAAAAGAATGAACAAGAATTATTGGAATTAGATAAATGGGCAAGTTTGT
GGAATTGGTTTAACATAACAAATTGGCTGTGGTATATAAAATTATTCATAATGATAGTAGGAGGCTTGGT
AGGTTTAAGAATAGTTTTTGCTGTACTTTCTATAGTGAATAGAGTTAGGCAGGGATATTCACCATTATCG
TTTCAGACCCACCTCCCAACCCCGAGGGGACCCATGCATTGCATCTCAATTAGTCAGCAACCAGGTGTGG
AAAGTCCCCAGGCTCCCCAGCAGGCAGAAGTATGCAAAGCATGCGTCTCAATTAGTCAGCAACCATAGTC
CCGCCCCTAACTCCGCCCATCCCGCCCCTAACTCCGCCCAGTTCCGCCCATTCTCCGCCCCATGGCTGAC
TAATTTTTTTTATTTATGCAGAGGCCGAGGCCGCCTCGGCCTCTGAGCTATTCCAGAAGTAGTGAGGAGG
CTTTTTTGGAGGCCTAGGCTTTTGCAAAAAGCTTTCTAGAGGTACCACCGGAGCTTACCATGACCGAGTA
CAAGCCCACGGTGCGCCTCGCCACCCGCGACGACGTCCCCAGGGCCGTACGCACCCTCGCCGCCGCGTTC
GCCGACTACCCCGCCACGCGCCACACCGTCGATCCGGACCGCCACATCGAGCGGGTCACCGAGCTGCAAG
AACTCTTCCTCACGCGCGTCGGGCTCGACATCGGCAAGGTGTGGGTCGCGGACGACGGCGCCGCCGTGGC
GGTCTGGACCACGCCGGAGAGCGTCGAAGCGGGGGCGGTGTTCGCCGAGATCGGCCCGCGCATGGCCGAG
TTGAGCGGTTCCCGGCTGGCCGCGCAGCAACAGATGGAAGGCCTCCTGGCGCCGCACCGGCCCAAGGAGC
CCGCGTGGTTCCTGGCCACCGTCGGCGTCTCGCCCGACCACCAGGGCAAGGGTCTGGGCAGCGCCGTCGT
GCTCCCCGGAGTGGAGGCGGCCGAGCGCGCCGGGGTGCCCGCCTTCCTGGAGACCTCCGCGCCCCGCAAC
CTCCCCTTCTACGAGCGGCTCGGCTTCACCGTCACCGCCGACGTCGAGGTGCCCGAAGGACCGCGCACCT
GGTGCATGACCCGCAAGCCCGGTGCCAGTTAACGAATTCTAGATCTTGAGACAAATGGCAGTATTCATCC
ACAATTTTAAAAGAAAAGGGGGGATTGGGGGGTACAGTGCAGGGGAAAGAATAGTAGACATAATAGCAAC
AGACATACAAACTAAAGAATTACAAAAACAAATTACAAAAATTCAAAATTTTCGGGTTTATTACAGGGAC
AGCAGAGATCCACTTTGGCGCCGGCTCGAGGCCTGCAGGTGCAAAGATGGATAAAGTTTTAAACAGAGAG
GAATCTTTGCAGCTAATGGACCTTCTAGGTCTTGAAAGGAGTGGGAATTGGCTCCGGTGCCCGTCAGTGG
GCAGAGCGCACATCGCCCACAGTCCCCGAGAAGTTGGGGGGAGGGGTCGGCAATTGAACCGGTGCCTAGA
GAAGGTGGCGCGGGGTAAACTGGGAAAGTGATGTCGTGTACTGGCTCCGCCTTTTTCCCGAGGGTGGGGG
AGAACCGTATATAAGTGCAGTAGTCGCCGTGAACGTTCTTTTTCGCAACGGGTTTGCCGCCAGAACACAG
GTAAGTGCCGTGTGTGGTTCCCGCGGGCCTGGCCTCTTTACGGGTTATGGCCCTTGCGTGCCTTGAATTA
CTTCCACCTGGCTGCAGTACGTGATTCTTGATCCCGAGCTTCGGGTTGGAAGTGGGTGGGAGAGTTCGAG
GCCTTGCGCTTAAGGAGCCCCTTCGCCTCGTGCTTGAGTTGAGGCCTGGCCTGGGCGCTGGGGCCGCCGC
GTGCGAATCTGGTGGCACCTTCGCGCCTGTCTCGCTGCTTTCGATAAGTCTCTAGCCATTTAAAATTTTT
GATGACCTGCTGCGACGCTTTTTTTCTGGCAAGATAGTCTTGTAAATGCGGGCCAAGATCTGCACACTGG
TATTTCGGTTTTTGGGGCCGCGGGCGGCGACGGGGCCCGTGCGTCCCAGCGCACATGTTCGGCGAGGCGG
GGCCTGCGAGCGCGGCCACCGAGAATCGGACGGGGGTAGTCTCAAGCTGGCCGGCCTGCTCTGGTGCCTG
GCCTCGCGCCGCCGTGTATCGCCCCGCCCTGGGCGGCAAGGCTGGCCCGGTCGGCACCAGTTGCGTGAGC
GGAAAGATGGCCGCTTCCCGGCCCTGCTGCAGGGAGCTCAAAATGGAGGACGCGGCGCTCGGGAGAGCGG
GCGGGTGAGTCACCCACACAAAGGAAAAGGGCCTTTCCGTCCTCAGCCGTCGCTTCATGTGACTCCACGG
AGTACCGGGCGCCGTCCAGGCACCTCGATTAGTTCTCGAGCTTTTGGAGTACGTCGTCTTTAGGTTGGGG
GGAGGGGTTTTATGCGATGGAGTTTCCCCACACTGAGTGGGTGGAGACTGAAGTTAGGCCAGCTTGGCAC
TTGATGTAATTCTCCTTGGAATTTGCCCTTTTTGAGTTTGGATCTTGGTTCATTCTCAAGCCTCAGACAG
TGGTTCAAAGTTTTTTTCTTCCATTTCAGGTGTCGTGAGGCTAGCACCGCCACCATGGCCGAGGCGGTCG
CGGCTCCGATTTCTCCGTGGACGATGGCAGCCACGATTCAGGCCATGGAGAGGAAGATTGAATCGCAGGC
TGCTCGCCTGCTTTCCCTAGAAGGTCGAACCGGGATGGCCGAGAAGAAGCTGGCTGATTGCGAGAAGACA
GCCGTGGAGTTCGGGAACCAGCTGGAGGGCAAGTGGGCCGTGCTGGGGACCCTGCTGCAGGAGTACGGGC
TGCTGCAGAGGCGGCTGGAGAACGTGGAGAACCTGCTGCGCAACAGGAACTTCTGGATCCTGCGGCTGCC
CCCGGGCAGCAAGGGGGAGTCCCCTAAGGAGTGGGGCAAGCTGGAGGACTGGCAGAAGGAGCTCTACAAG
CACGTGATGAGGGGCAACTACGAGACGCTGGTCTCCCTGGACTACGCCATCTCCAAGCCCGAGGTCCTCT
CCCAGATTGAACAAGGGAAGGAGCCCTGCAACTGGCGCCGCCCTGGCCCCAAGATTCCAGATGTTCCTGT
GGACCCCAGTCCAGGCTCGGGGCCCCCAGTTCCCGCCCCAGACCTCTTGATGCAGATCAAGCAGGAGGGT
GAGCTCCAGCTCCAGGAGCAGCAGGCCCTGGGCGTGGAGGCGTGGGCAGCCGGGCAGCCAGATATTGGGG
AGGAGCCCTGGGGCCTCAGCCAGCTGGATTCCGGAGCAGGAGACATCTCCACGGATGCCACCTCTGGTGT
CCATTCCAACTTTTCCACCACCATCCCGCCCACCTCCTGGCAAACGGATCTCCCTCCCCACCATCCCTCT
TCAGCATGCTCGGACGGGACCCTGAAGCTCAACACAGCAGCCTCCACGGAAGATGTAAAAATTGTAATAA
AAACAGAAGTCCAGGAAGAGGAGGTGGTGGCCACACCCGTACATCCTACTGACCTAGAGGCTCACGGGAC
CCTGTTTGGACCAGGCCAAGCCACACGGTTCTTCCCTAGTCCTGCCCAGGAAGGAGCCTGGGAAAGCCAG
GGCAGCTCCTTCCCCAGCCAGGACCCTGTGCTGGGGCTGCGAGAGCCCGCCCGGCCTGAGAGGGACATGG
GTGAGCTCAGTCCTGCTGTGGCCCAGGAGGAGACCCCTCCTGGGGACTGGCTCTTCGGAGGGGTCCGGTG
GGGCTGGAATTTCCGGTGTAAACCGCCAGTGGGCCTGAACCCGAGGACGGGGCCCGAGGGGCTTCCTTAC
TCCTCCCCGGACAACGGAGAGGCCATCTTGGACCCCAGCCAGGCCCCAAGGCCATTCAACGAACCCTGTA
AATACCCTGGCCGGACCAAAGGCTTTGGCCACAAGCCAGGGCTGAAGAAGCACCCCGCGGCGCCCCCCGG
GGGCCGGCCCTTCACCTGCGCCACGTGTGGGAAGAGCTTCCAGCTGCAAGTCAGCCTGAGCGCGCACCAG
CGCAGCTGTGGGGCGCCCGACGGGTCGGGCCCGGGCACAGGCGGTGGCGGCAGCGGCAGTGGCGGCGGCG
GTGGCGGCAGCGGTGGGGGCAGCGCACGGGATGGCAGCGCCCTTCGGTGTGGGGAGTGCGGCCGTTGCTT
CACGCGCCCCGCGCACCTCATCCGCCATCGCATGCTGCACACCGGCGAGCGGCCCTTCCCCTGCACCGAG
TGTGAGAAGCGCTTCACCGAACGCTCCAAGCTCATCGACCACTACCGAACGCACACGGGCGTGCGGCCCT
TCACCTGCACCGTCTGCGGCAAAAGCTTCATCCGCAAGGACCACCTCCGCAAGCACCAGCGCAACCATGC
AGCGGGCGCCAAGACCCCGGCCCGAGGCCAGCCACTCCCGACGCCGCCCGCACCTCCTGATCCCTTCAAG
AGCCCCGCCTCCAAAGGACCTTTGGCCTCCACAGACCTTGTGACCGACTGGACTTGTGGCCTCAGCGTCC
TGGGACCCACCGATGGCGGGGACATGTAGTAATGAACTAGTCCGTAACTTGAAAGTATTTCGATTTCTTG
GCTTTATATATCTTGTGGAAAGGACGATCGCGTAGACGACGTTCTTGACTAACGCGTTAAGTCGACAATC
AACCTCTGGATTACAAAATTTGTGAAAGATTGACTGGTATTCTTAACTATGTTGCTCCTTTTACGCTATG
TGGATACGCTGCTTTAATGCCTTTGTATCATGCTATTGCTTCCCGTATGGCTTTCATTTTCTCCTCCTTG
TATAAATCCTGGTTGCTGTCTCTTTATGAGGAGTTGTGGCCCGTTGTCAGGCAACGTGGCGTGGTGTGCA
CTGTGTTTGCTGACGCAACCCCCACTGGTTGGGGCATTGCCACCACCTGTCAGCTCCTTTCCGGGACTTT
CGCTTTCCCCCTCCCTATTGCCACGGCGGAACTCATCGCCGCCTGCCTTGCCCGCTGCTGGACAGGGGCT
CGGCTGTTGGGCACTGACAATTCCGTGGTGTTGTCGGGGAAATCATCGTCCTTTCCTTGGCTGCTCGCCT
GTGTTGCCACCTGGATTCTGCGCGGGACGTCCTTCTGCTACGTCCCTTCGGCCCTCAATCCAGCGGACCT
TCCTTCCCGCGGCCTGCTGCCGGCTCTGCGGCCTCTTCCGCGTCTTCGCCTTCGCCCTCAGACGAGTCGG
ATCTCCCTTTGGGCCGCCTCCCCGCGTCGACTTTAAGACCAATGACTTACAAGGCAGCTGTAGATCTTAG
CCACTTTTTAAAAGAAAAGGGGGGACTGGAAGGGCTAATTCACTCCCAACGAAGACAAGATCTGCTTTTT
GCTTGTACTGGGTCTCTCTGGTTAGACCAGATCTGAGCCTGGGAGCTCTCTGGCTAACTAGGGAACCCAC
TGCTTAAGCCTCAATAAAGCTTGCCTTGAGTGCTTCAAGTAGTGTGTGCCCGTCTGTTGTGTGACTCTGG
TAACTAGAGATCCCTCAGACCCTTTTAGTCAGTGTGGAAAATCTCTAGCAGTACGTATAGTAGTTCATGT
CATCTTATTATTCAGTATTTATAACTTGCAAAGAAATGAATATCAGAGAGTGAGAGGAACTTGTTTATTG
CAGCTTATAATGGTTACAAATAAAGCAATAGCATCACAAATTTCACAAATAAAGCATTTTTTTCACTGCA
TTCTAGTTGTGGTTTGTCCAAACTCATCAATGTATCTTATCATGTCTGGCTCTAGCTATCCCGCCCCTAA
CTCCGCCCATCCCGCCCCTAACTCCGCCCAGTTCCGCCCATTCTCCGCCCCATGGCTGACTAATTTTTTT
TATTTATGCAGAGGCCGAGGCCGCCTCGGCCTCTGAGCTATTCCAGAAGTAGTGAGGAGGCTTTTTTGGA
GGCCTAGGGACGTACCCAATTCGCCCTATAGTGAGTCGTATTACGCGCGCTCACTGGCCGTCGTTTTACA
ACGTCGTGACTGGGAAAACCCTGGCGTTACCCAACTTAATCGCCTTGCAGCACATCCCCCTTTCGCCAGC
TGGCGTAATAGCGAAGAGGCCCGCACCGATCGCCCTTCCCAACAGTTGCGCAGCCTGAATGGCGAATGGG
[124 nt withheld, positions 7631-7754]
C
[91 nt withheld, positions 7756-7846]
A
[49 nt withheld, positions 7848-7896]
CCTTTGACGTTGGAGTCCACGTTCTTT
[37 nt withheld, positions 7924-7960]
ACCCTATCTCGGTCTATTCTTTTGATTTATAAGGGATTTTGCCGATTTCGGCCTATTGGTTAAAAAATGA
GCTGATTTAACAAAAATTTAACGCGAATTTTAACAAAATATTAACGCTTACAATTTAGGTGGCACTTTTC
GGGGAAATGTGCGCGGAACCCCTATTTGTTTATTTTTCTAAATACATTCAAATATGTATCCGCTCATGAG
ACAATAACCCTGATAAATGCTTCAATAATATTGAAAAAGGAAGAGTATGAGTATTCAACATTTCCGTGTC
GCCCTTATTCCCTTTTTTGCGGCATTTTGCCTTCCTGTTTTTGCTCACCCAGAAACGCTGGTGAAAGTAA
AAGATGCTGAAGATCAGTTGGGTGCACGAGTGGGTTACATCGAACTGGATCTCAACAGCGGTAAGATCCT
TGAGAGTTTTCGCCCCGAAGAACGTTTTCCAATGATGAGCACTTTTAAAGTTCTGCTATGTGGCGCGGTA
TTATCCCGTATTGACGCCGGGCAAGAGCAACTCGGTCGCCGCATACACTATTCTCAGAATGACTTGGTTG
AGTACTCACCAGTCACAGAAAAGCATCTTACGGATGGCATGACAGTAAGAGAATTATGCAGTGCTGCCAT
AACCATGAGTGATAACACTGCGGCCAACTTACTTCTGACAACGATCGGAGGACCGAAGGAGCTAACCGCT
TTTTTGCACAACATGGGGGATCATGTAACTCGCCTTGATCGTTGGGAACCGGAGCTGAATGAAGCCATAC
CAAACGACGAGCGTGACACCACGATGCCTGTAGCAATGGCAACAACGTTGCGCAAACTATTAACTGGCGA
ACTACTTACTCTAGCTTCCCGGCAACAATTAATAGACTGGATGGAGGCGGATAAAGTTGCAGGACCACTT
CTGCGCTCGGCCCTTCCGGCTGGCTGGTTTATTGCTGATAAATCTGGAGCCGGTGAGCGTGGGTCTCGCG
GTATCATTGCAGCACTGGGGCCAGATGGTAAGCCCTCCCGTATCGTAGTTATCTACACGACGGGGAGTCA
GGCAACTATGGATGAACGAAATAGACAGATCGCTGAGATAGGTGCCTCACTGATTAAGCATTGGTAACTG
TCAGACCAAGTTTACTCATATATACTTTAGATTGATTTAAAACTTCATTTTTAATTTAAAAGGATCTAGG
TGAAGATCCTTTTTGATAATCTCATGACCAAAATCCCTTAACGTGAGTTTTCGTTCCACTGAGCGTCAGA
CCCCGTAGAAAAGATCAAAGGATCTTCTTGAGATCCTTTTTTTCTGCGCGTAATCTGCTGCTTGCAAACA
AAAAAACCACCGCTACCAGCGGTGGTTTGTTTGCCGGATCAAGAGCTACCAACTCTTTTTCCGAAGGTAA
CTGGCTTCAGCAGAGCGCAGATACCAAATACTGTTCTTCTAGTGTAGCCGTAGTTAGGCCACCACTTCAA
GAACTCTGTAGCACCGCCTACATACCTCGCTCTGCTAATCCTGTTACCAGTGGCTGCTGCCAGTGGCGAT
AAGTCGTGTCTTACCGGGTTGGACTCAAGACGATAGTTACCGGATAAGGCGCAGCGGTCGGGCTGAACGG
GGGGTTCGTGCACACAGCCCAGCTTGGAGCGAACGACCTACACCGAACTGAGATACCTACAGCGTGAGCT
ATGAGAAAGCGCCACGCTTCCCGAAGGGAGAAAGGCGGACAGGTATCCGGTAAGCGGCAGGGTCGGAACA
GGAGAGCGCACGAGGGAGCTTCCAGGGGGAAACGCCTGGTATCTTTATAGTCCTGTCGGGTTTCGCCACC
TCTGACTTGAGCGTCGATTTTTGTGATGCTCGTCAGGGGGGCGGAGCCTATGGAAAAACGCCAGCAACGC
GGCCTTTTTACGGTTCCTGGCCTTTTGCTGGCCTTTTGCTCACATGTTCTTTCCTGCGTTATCCCCTGAT
TCTGTGGATAACCGTATTACCGCCTTTGAGTGAGCTGATACCGCTCGCCGCAGCCGAACGACCGAGCGCA
GCGAGTCAGTGAGCGAGGAAGCGGAAGAGCGCCCAATACGCAAACCGCCTCTCCCCGCGCGTTGGCCGAT
TCATTAATGCAGCTGGCACGACAGGTTTCCCGACTGGAAAGCGGGCAGTGAGCGCAACGCAATTAATGTG
AGTTAGCTCACTCATTAGGCACCCCAGGCTTTACACTTTATGCTTCCGGCTCGTATGTTGTGTGGAATTG
TGAGCGGATAACAATTTCACACAGGAAACAGCTATGACCATGATTACGCCAAGCGCGCAATTAACCCTCA
CTAAAGGGAACAAAAGCTGGAGCTGCAAGC
Features (pLannotate 1.2.2; 31 found; start..end, strand, type, name):
      5..231     +  promoter       RSV promoter: Rous sarcoma virus enhancer/promoter
    232..412     +  LTR            5' LTR (truncated): truncated 5' long terminal repeat (LTR) from HIV-1
    459..584     +  misc_feature   HIV-1 Ψ: packaging signal of human immunodeficiency virus type 1
    568..931     +  CDS            HIV-1 gag (fragment): gag protein from human immunodeficiency virus 1; gag
   1077..1310    +  misc_feature   RRE: The Rev response element (RRE) of HIV-1 allows for Rev-dependent mRNA export from the nucleus to the cytoplasm.
   1687..1713    +  CDS            Rev (fragment): human immunodeficiency virus 1 (HIV-1) Rev protein; rev; enhances nuclear export of unspliced and incompletely spliced viral mRNAs
   1720..1743    +  promoter       SV40 promoter (fragment): SV40 early promoter
   1744..1815    +  promoter       SV40 promoter (fragment): SV40 enhancer and early promoter
   1839..1974    +  rep_origin     SV40 ori: SV40 origin of replication
   2020..2616    +  CDS            PuroR (fragment): puromycin N-acetyltransferase; pac from Streptomyces; confers resistance to puromycin
   2665..2782    +  misc_feature   cPPT/CTS: central polypurine tract and central termination sequence of HIV-1
   2847..2913    +  CDS            small t antigen (fragment): SV40 (simian virus 40) small t antigen
   2920..4098    +  promoter       EF-1α promoter: strong constitutive promoter for human elongation factor EF-1α
   4115..6046    +  CDS            ZNF746: ZN746_HUMAN - Also known as PARIS. Experimental evidence at protein level: Swiss-Prot protein existence level 1. Transcription repressor that specifically binds to the 5'- TATTTT[T/G]-3' consensus sequence on promoters and repress transcription of PGC-1-alpha (PPARGC1A), thereby playing a role in regulation of neuron death. From Homo sapiens (Human).
   6062..6115    +  promoter       U6 promoter (fragment): RNA polymerase III promoter for human U6 snRNA
   6157..6745    +  misc_feature   WPRE: woodchuck hepatitis virus posttranscriptional regulatory element
   6796..6815    +  misc_feature   cPPT/CTS (fragment): central polypurine tract and central termination sequence of HIV-1
   6817..7050    +  LTR            3' LTR (ΔU3): self-inactivating 3' long terminal repeat (LTR) from HIV-1
   7128..7249    +  polyA_signal   SV40 poly(A) signal: SV40 polyadenylation signal
   7289..7424    +  rep_origin     SV40 ori: SV40 origin of replication
   7445..7463    -  promoter       T7 promoter: promoter for bacteriophage T7 RNA polymerase
   7471..7626    +  CDS            lacZα (fragment): LacZα fragment of β-galactosidase; lacZ fragment
   7631..8059    +  rep_origin     f1 ori (sequence partly withheld): f1 bacteriophage origin of replication; arrow indicates direction of (+) strand synthesis
   8112..8216    +  promoter       AmpR promoter: bla
   8217..9077    +  CDS            AmpR: β-lactamase; bla; confers resistance to ampicillin, carbenicillin, and related antibiotics
   9248..9836    +  rep_origin     ori: high-copy-number ColE1/pMB1/pBR322/pUC origin of replication
  10019..10111   +  CDS            lacI (fragment): lac repressor; lacI; The lac repressor binds to the lac operator to inhibit transcription in E. coli. This inhibition can be relieved by adding lactose or isopropyl-β-D-thiogalactopyranoside (IPTG).
  10124..10145   +  protein_bind   CAP binding site: CAP binding activates transcription in the presence of cAMP. E. coli catabolite activator protein
  10160..10190   +  promoter       lac promoter: promoter for the E. coli lac operon
  10198..10214   +  protein_bind   lac operator: The lac repressor binds to the lac operator to inhibit transcription in E. coli. This inhibition can be relieved by adding lactose or isopropyl-β-D-thiogalactopyranoside (IPTG). lac repressor encoded by lacI
  10259..10277   +  promoter       T3 promoter: promoter for bacteriophage T3 RNA polymerase
