[The description below was written by a language model from this plasmid's Addgene catalogue record and pLannotate feature annotations shown in this document.]
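Description:
TFORF2126 is a third-generation-style, self-inactivating lentiviral expression plasmid built on the pLX_TRC317 backbone and carrying the human transcription factor ZNF746 (also known as PARIS), a zinc-finger repressor reported to bind promoter elements and repress PGC-1α transcription. It belongs to a barcoded transcription factor ORF collection in which each ORF is paired with a unique 24-bp barcode, so that the transcription factor delivered to a given cell can be identified by sequencing in pooled overexpression screens. The feature table does not annotate the barcode itself. A short U6-like fragment is annotated in the stretch between the ORF and the WPRE, but the record does not say what it is for.

In bacteria the plasmid is maintained through a high-copy ColE1/pUC origin and ampicillin resistance (AmpR), with an f1 origin and residual lac/T7/T3 cloning-vector elements in the backbone. The depositor notes a risk of recombination, as is typical for LTR-containing plasmids. The viral genome is transcribed from an RSV promoter fused to a truncated HIV-1 5' LTR and includes the Ψ packaging signal, a gag fragment, the RRE for Rev-dependent nuclear export, a cPPT/CTS, and a ΔU3 3' LTR followed by an SV40 polyadenylation signal. Two expression units sit within the provirus. An SV40 early promoter drives puromycin N-acetyltransferase for selecting transduced mammalian cells, and the EF-1α promoter drives constitutive expression of the ZNF746 ORF. A downstream WPRE enhances transcript stability and expression. The ORF was made synthetically from a reference human transcript. The construct is intended for packaging into lentivirus and stable overexpression of ZNF746, for example in directed differentiation screens.
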