Addgene plasmid #143342: TFORF2126
Purpose: Lentiviral vector for overexpressing transcription factor ORFs with unique 24-bp barcodes. Barcodes facilitate identification of transcription factors in pooled screens.
Depositing lab: Feng Zhang. Depositing organization: Broad Institute. Publication: A transcription factor atlas of directed differentiation. Joung J, Ma S, Tay T, Geiger-Schuller KR, Kirchgatterer PC, Verdine VK, Guo B, Arias-Garcia MA, Allen WE, Singh A, Kuksenko O, Abudayyeh OO, Gootenberg JS, Fu Z, Macrae RK, Buenrostro JD, Regev A, Zhang F. Cell. 2023 Jan 5;186(1):209-229.e26. doi: 10.1016/j.cell.2022.11.026. PubMed 36608654.
Backbone
  Vector backbone: pLX_TRC317
  Backbone manufacturer: Broad Institute Genetic Perturbation Platform
  Backbone size w/o insert (bp): 8264
  Vector type: Mammalian Expression, Lentiviral
  Selectable markers: Puromycin
Growth in bacteria
  Bacterial resistance: Ampicillin, 100 μg/mL
  Growth temperature: 37°C
  Growth strain: NEB Stable
  Copy number: High Copy
Gene/Insert
  Gene/Insert name: ZNF746
  Species: H. sapiens (human)
  Insert size (bp): 2036
  Entrez Gene: ZNF746 (a.k.a. PARIS)
  Promoter: EF1a
  Cloning method: Unknown
  Sequencing primers: 5′ GGGTGGAGACTGAAGTTAGGCCAG; 3′ CACATAGCGTAAAAGGAGCAACATAG
Terms and licenses: Academic/Nonprofit Terms; Industry Terms: Not Available to Industry
Depositor comments: NM_152557,ENST00000340622 . The transcription factor ORF portion of this plasmid was synthesized by Genewiz. Please test multiple small colonies in case of plasmid recombination. To make this collection available in a timely manner, a portion of this collection was not fully sequenced by Addgene. If an Addgene verified full plasmid sequence is not available, please contact us prior to placing an order to request the full sequence.
How to cite: TFORF2126 was a gift from Feng Zhang (Addgene plasmid # 143342 ; http://n2t.net/addgene:143342 ; RRID:Addgene_143342)
