>Addgene plasmid #143342 | TFORF2126 | depositor partial sequence | sequence record 282164 | Insert
ACCGCCACCATGGCCGAGGCGGTCGCGGCTCCGATTTCTCCGTGGACGATGGCAGCCACGATTCAGGCCA
TGGAGAGGAAGATTGAATCGCAGGCTGCTCGCCTGCTTTCCCTAGAAGGTCGAACCGGGATGGCCGAGAA
GAAGCTGGCTGATTGCGAGAAGACAGCCGTGGAGTTCGGGAACCAGCTGGAGGGCAAGTGGGCCGTGCTG
GGGACCCTGCTGCAGGAGTACGGGCTGCTGCAGAGGCGGCTGGAGAACGTGGAGAACCTGCTGCGCAACA
GGAACTTCTGGATCCTGCGGCTGCCCCCGGGCAGCAAGGGGGAGTCCCCTAAGGAGTGGGGCAAGCTGGA
GGACTGGCAGAAGGAGCTCTACAAGCACGTGATGAGGGGCAACTACGAGACGCTGGTCTCCCTGGACTAC
GCCATCTCCAAGCCCGAGGTCCTCTCCCAGATTGAACAAGGGAAGGAGCCCTGCAACTGGCGCCGCCCTG
GCCCCAAGATTCCAGATGTTCCTGTGGACCCCAGTCCAGGCTCGGGGCCCCCAGTTCCCGCCCCAGACCT
CTTGATGCAGATCAAGCAGGAGGGTGAGCTCCAGCTCCAGGAGCAGCAGGCCCTGGGCGTGGAGGCGTGG
GCAGCCGGGCAGCCAGATATTGGGGAGGAGCCCTGGGGCCTCAGCCAGCTGGATTCCGGAGCAGGAGACA
TCTCCACGGATGCCACCTCTGGTGTCCATTCCAACTTTTCCACCACCATCCCGCCCACCTCCTGGCAAAC
GGATCTCCCTCCCCACCATCCCTCTTCAGCATGCTCGGACGGGACCCTGAAGCTCAACACAGCAGCCTCC
ACGGAAGATGTAAAAATTGTAATAAAAACAGAAGTCCAGGAAGAGGAGGTGGTGGCCACACCCGTACATC
CTACTGACCTAGAGGCTCACGGGACCCTGTTTGGACCAGGCCAAGCCACACGGTTCTTCCCTAGTCCTGC
CCAGGAAGGAGCCTGGGAAAGCCAGGGCAGCTCCTTCCCCAGCCAGGACCCTGTGCTGGGGCTGCGAGAG
CCCGCCCGGCCTGAGAGGGACATGGGTGAGCTCAGTCCTGCTGTGGCCCAGGAGGAGACCCCTCCTGGGG
ACTGGCTCTTCGGAGGGGTCCGGTGGGGCTGGAATTTCCGGTGTAAACCGCCAGTGGGCCTGAACCCGAG
GACGGGGCCCGAGGGGCTTCCTTACTCCTCCCCGGACAACGGAGAGGCCATCTTGGACCCCAGCCAGGCC
CCAAGGCCATTCAACGAACCCTGTAAATACCCTGGCCGGACCAAAGGCTTTGGCCACAAGCCAGGGCTGA
AGAAGCACCCCGCGGCGCCCCCCGGGGGCCGGCCCTTCACCTGCGCCACGTGTGGGAAGAGCTTCCAGCT
GCAAGTCAGCCTGAGCGCGCACCAGCGCAGCTGTGGGGCGCCCGACGGGTCGGGCCCGGGCACAGGCGGT
GGCGGCAGCGGCAGTGGCGGCGGCGGTGGCGGCAGCGGTGGGGGCAGCGCACGGGATGGCAGCGCCCTTC
GGTGTGGGGAGTGCGGCCGTTGCTTCACGCGCCCCGCGCACCTCATCCGCCATCGCATGCTGCACACCGG
CGAGCGGCCCTTCCCCTGCACCGAGTGTGAGAAGCGCTTCACCGAACGCTCCAAGCTCATCGACCACTAC
CGAACGCACACGGGCGTGCGGCCCTTCACCTGCACCGTCTGCGGCAAAAGCTTCATCCGCAAGGACCACC
TCCGCAAGCACCAGCGCAACCATGCAGCGGGCGCCAAGACCCCGGCCCGAGGCCAGCCACTCCCGACGCC
GCCCGCACCTCCTGATCCCTTCAAGAGCCCCGCCTCCAAAGGACCTTTGGCCTCCACAGACCTTGTGACC
GACTGGACTTGTGGCCTCAGCGTCCTGGGACCCACCGATGGCGGGGACATGTAGTAATGAACTAGTCCGT
AACTTGAAAGTATTTCGATTTCTTGGCTTTATATATCTTGTGGAAAGGACGATCGCGTAGACGACGTTCT
TGACTA
