>Addgene plasmid #143342 | TFORF2126 | depositor partial sequence | sequence record 282165 | Barcode
TCGCGTAGACGACGTTCTTGACTA
